>Addgene plasmid #154341 | pSUI-SynP-CAS1sg | addgene full sequence | sequence record 306382 | Addgene NGS Result
ATTTCAGATAAAAAAAATCCTTAGCTTTCGCTAAGGATGATTTCTGGAATTCGCGGCCGCTTCTAGAGGA
ATTGTGAGCGGATAACAATTTTGACGGTGTGAGCGGATAACAGTACAGTGGATCCCGTTTAACCGGTCTT
GAGCCGTTTTAGAGCTAGAAATAGCAAGTTAAAATAAGGCTAGTCCGTTATCAACTTGAAAAAGTGGCAC
CGAGTCGGTGCTTTTTTTACTAGTAGCGGCCGCTGCAGTGCTTCCTAATGCAGGAGTCGCATAAGGGAGA
GCGTCGAGATCCCGGACACCATCGAATGGCGCAAAACCTTTCGCGGTATGGCATGATAGCGCCCGGAAGA
GAGTCAATTCAGGGTGGTGAATGTGAAACCAGTAACGTTATACGATGTCGCAGAGTATGCCGGTGTCTCT
TATCAGACCGTTTCCCGCGTGGTGAACCAGGCCAGCCACGTTTCTGCGAAAACGCGGGAAAAAGTGGAAG
CGGCGATGGCGGAGCTGAATTACATTCCCAACCGCGTGGCACAACAACTGGCGGGCAAACAGTCGTTGCT
GATTGGCGTTGCCACCTCCAGTCTGGCCCTGCACGCGCCGTCGCAAATTGTCGCGGCGATTAAATCTCGC
GCCGATCAACTGGGTGCCAGCGTGGTGGTGTCGATGGTAGAACGAAGCGGCGTCGAAGCCTGTAAAGCGG
CGGTGCACAATCTTCTCGCGCAACGCGTCAGTGGGCTGATCATTAACTATCCGCTGGATGACCAGGATGC
CATTGCTGTGGAAGCTGCCTGCACTAATGTTCCGGCGTTATTTCTTGATGTCTCTGACCAGACACCCATC
AACAGTATTATTTTCTCCCATGAAGACGGTACGCGACTGGGCGTGGAGCATCTGGTCGCATTGGGTCACC
AGCAAATCGCGCTGTTAGCGGGCCCATTAAGTTCTGTCTCGGCGCGTCTGCGTCTGGCTGGCTGGCATAA
ATATCTCACTCGCAATCAAATTCAGCCGATAGCGGAACGGGAAGGCGACTGGAGTGCCATGTCCGGTTTT
CAACAAACCATGCAAATGCTGAATGAGGGCATCGTTCCCACTGCGATGCTGGTTGCCAACGATCAGATGG
CGCTGGGCGCAATGCGCGCCATTACCGAGTCCGGGCTGCGCGTTGGTGCGGATATCTCGGTAGTGGGATA
CGACGATACCGAAGACAGCTCATGTTATATCCCGCCGTTAACCACCATCAAACAGGATTTTCGCCTGCTG
GGGCAAACCAGCGTGGACCGCTTGCTGCAACTCTCTCAGGGCCAGGCGGTGAAGGGCAATCAGCTGTTGC
CCGTCTCACTGGTGAAAAGAAAAACCACCCTGGCGCCCAATACGCAAACCGCCTCTCCCCGCGCGTTGGC
CGATTCATTAATGCAGCTGGCACGACAGGTTTCCCGACTGGAAAGCGGGCAGTGAGCGCAACGCAATTAA
TGTAAGTTAGCTCACTCATTAGGCACCGGGATCTCGACCGATGCCCTTGAGAGCCTTCAACCCAGTCAGC
TCCTTCCGGTGGGCGCGGGGCATGACTATCGTCGCCGCACTTATGAGATCTATTAATGAATCGGCCAACG
CGCGGGGAGAGGCGGTTTGCGTATTGGGCGCTCTTCCGCTTCCTCGCTCACTGACTCGCTGCGCTCGGTC
GTTCGGCTGCGGCGAGCGGTATCAGCTCACTCAAAGGCGGTAATACGGTTATCCACAGAATCAGGGGATA
ACGCAGGAAAGAACATGTGAGCAAAAGGCCAGCAAAAGGCCAGGAACCGTAAAAAGGCCGCGTTGCTGGC
GTTTTTCCATAGGCTCCGCCCCCCTGACGAGCATCACAAAAATCGACGCTCAAGTCAGAGGTGGCGAAAC
CCGACAGGACTATAAAGATACCAGGCGTTTCCCCCTGGAAGCTCCCTCGTGCGCTCTCCTGTTCCGACCC
TGCCGCTTACCGGATACCTGTCCGCCTTTCTCCCTTCGGGAAGCGTGGCGCTTTCTCATAGCTCACGCTG
TAGGTATCTCAGTTCGGTGTAGGTCGTTCGCTCCAAGCTGGGCTGTGTGCACGAACCCCCCGTTCAGCCC
GACCGCTGCGCCTTATCCGGTAACTATCGTCTTGAGTCCAACCCGGTAAGACACGACTTATCGCCACCGG
CAGCAGCCACTGGTAACAGGATTAGCAGAGCGAGGTATGTAGGCGGTGCTACAGAGTTCTTGAAGTGGTG
GCCTAACTACGGCTACACTAGAAGAACAGTATTTGGTATCTGCGCTCTGCTGAAGCCAGTTACCTTCGGA
AAAAGAGTTGGTAGCTCTTGATCCGGCAAACAAACCACCGCTGGTAGCGGTGGTTTTTTTGTTTGCAAGC
AGCAGATTACGCGCAGAAAAAAAGGATCTCAAGAAGATCCTTTGATCTTTTCTACGGGGTCTGACGCTCA
GTGGAACGAAAACTCACGTTAAGGGATTTTGGTCATGAGATTATCAAAAAGGATCTTCACCTAGATCCTC
TTAAATTAAAAATGAAGTTTTAAATCAATCTAAAGTATATATGAGTAAACTTGGTCTGACAGTTACCAAT
GCTTAATCAGTGAGGCACCTATCTCAGCGATCTGTCTATTTCGTTCATCCATAGTTGCCTGACTCCCCGT
CGTGTAGATAACTACGATACGGGAGGGCTTACCATCTGGCTCCAGTGCTGCAATGATACCGCGAGAGTCG
ACAAATTACGCCCCGCCCTGCCACTCATCGCAGTACTGTTGTAATTCATTAAGCATTCTGCCGACATGGA
AGCCATCACAAACGGCATGATGAACCTGAATCGCCAGCGGCATCAGCACCTTGTCGCCTTGCGTATAATA
TTTGCCCATGGTGAAAACGGGGGCGAAGAAGTTGTCCATATTGGCCACGTTTAAATCAAAACTGGTGAAA
CTCACCCAGGGATTGGCTGAGACGAAAAACATATTCTCAATAAACCCTTTAGGGAAATAGGCCAGGTTTT
CACCGTAACACGCCACATCTTGCGAATATATGTGTAGAAACTGCCGGAAATCGTCGTGGTATTCACTCCA
GAGCGATGAAAACGTTTCAGTTTGCTCATGGAAAACGGTGTAACAAGGGTGAACACTATCCCATATCACC
AGCTCACCGTCTTTCATTGCCATACGAAATTCCGGATGAGCATTCATCAGGCGGGCAAGAATGTGAATAA
AGGCCGGATAAAACTTGTGCTTATTTTTCTTTACGGTCTTTAAAAAGGCCGTAATATCCAGCTGAACGGT
CTGGTTATAGGTACATTGAGCAACTGACTGAAATGCCTCAAAATGTTCTTTACGATGCCATTGGGATATA
TCAACGGTGGTATATCCAGTGATTTTTTTCTCCATTTTAGCTTCCTTAGCTCCTGAAAATCTCGATAACT
CAAAAAATACGCCCGGTAGTGATCTTATTTCATTATGGTGAAAGTTGGAACCTCTTACGTGCCCGATCAA
CTCGAGTGCCACCTGACGTCTAAGAAACCATTATTATCATGACATTAACCTATAAAAATAGGCGTATCAC
GAGGCAGA
Features (pLannotate 1.2.2; 15 found; start..end, strand, type, name):
      1..44      -  terminator     bacterial terminator: putative bacterial transcription terminator
     47..68      +  misc_feature   BioBrick prefix: BioBrick prefix for parts that do not start with "ATG"
     72..88      +  protein_bind   lac operator: The lac repressor binds to the lac operator to inhibit transcription in E. coli. This inhibition can be relieved by adding lactose or isopropyl-β-D-thiogalactopyranoside (IPTG). lac repressor encoded by lacI
    146..221     +  misc_RNA       gRNA scaffold: guide RNA scaffold for the Streptococcus pyogenes CRISPR/Cas9 system
    228..248     +  misc_feature   BioBrick suffix: universal suffix for all parts
    249..287     +  CDS            TcR (fragment): tetracycline efflux protein; tet; confers resistance to tetracycline
    295..372     +  promoter       lacI promoter: lacI
    373..1455    +  CDS            lacI: lac repressor; lacI; The lac repressor binds to the lac operator to inhibit transcription in E. coli. This inhibition can be relieved by adding lactose or isopropyl-β-D-thiogalactopyranoside (IPTG).
   1468..1489    +  protein_bind   CAP binding site: CAP binding activates transcription in the presence of cAMP. E. coli catabolite activator protein
   1504..1586    +  CDS            TcR (fragment): tetracycline efflux protein; tet; confers resistance to tetracycline
   1592..1641    -  CDS            lacI (fragment): lac repressor; lacI; The lac repressor binds to the lac operator to inhibit transcription in E. coli. This inhibition can be relieved by adding lactose or isopropyl-β-D-thiogalactopyranoside (IPTG).
   1824..2412    -  rep_origin     ori: high-copy-number ColE1/pMB1/pBR322/pUC origin of replication
   2584..2726    -  CDS            bla(M) (fragment): β-lactamase lacking the signal sequence; bla(M); allows cytosolic expression of β-lactamase
   2739..3395    -  CDS            cat: CAT_ECOLX - Experimental evidence at protein level: Swiss-Prot protein existence level 1. This enzyme is an effector of chloramphenicol resistance in bacteria. From Escherichia coli. This protein is used as a marker in many commonly used cloning vectors, such as pACYC184.
   3396..3493    -  promoter       cat promoter: promoter of the E. coli cat gene encoding chloramphenicol acetyltransferase
