[The description below was written by a language model from this plasmid's Addgene catalogue record and pLannotate feature annotations shown in this document.]
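Description:
pSUI-SynP-CAS1sg is a 3,578 bp high-copy bacterial expression plasmid for CRISPR and synthetic-biology work in E. coli. It was built on the pSUI-SynP-sfGFP backbone, with a guide RNA cassette cloned between BamHI and PstI sites, both of which are retained. It replicates from a ColE1/pMB1/pUC-type origin and is selected with chloramphenicol through a cat gene driven by its own cat promoter. Short fragments annotated as β-lactamase, tetracycline efflux protein and lacI appear to be non-functional remnants of earlier vector construction, not working markers.

The payload is a single guide RNA, CAS1 sgRNA, directed against the E. coli can gene. According to the associated publication title, can is an essential gene that is repressed by CRISPRi to build an enzyme performance evaluation system. The annotated Streptococcus pyogenes Cas9 guide scaffold lies between a BioBrick prefix and suffix. The gap upstream of the scaffold is where the targeting spacer would be expected. A lac operator sits just after the prefix, and the plasmid carries a full lacI gene under its native lacI promoter. This suggests that guide transcription is held off by the lac repressor and can be induced with IPTG or lactose. The promoter driving the sgRNA is not annotated in the feature table. The name implies a synthetic promoter ("SynP"), but the record does not define it. A putative bacterial terminator lies just upstream of the cassette on the opposite strand. No Cas9 or dCas9 gene is present, so the nuclease-dead effector needed for repression must come from another plasmid or from the host strain.
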