Addgene plasmid #154341: pSUI-SynP-CAS1sg
Purpose: Expression of the sgRNA targeting to the E. coli can gene
Depositing lab: I-Son Ng. Depositing organization: National Cheng Kung University. Publication: CRISPRi-mediated Programming Essential Gene can as a Direct Enzymatic Performance Evaluation & Determination (DEPEND) System. Tan SI, Yu PJ, Ng IS. Biotechnol Bioeng. 2020 May 27. doi: 10.1002/bit.27443. PubMed 32458463.
Backbone
  Vector backbone: pSUI-SynP-sfGFP
  Total vector size (bp): 3578
  Vector type: Bacterial Expression, CRISPR, Synthetic Biology
Growth in bacteria
  Bacterial resistance: Chloramphenicol, 25 μg/mL
  Growth temperature: 37°C
  Growth strain: DH5alpha
  Copy number: High Copy
Gene/Insert
  Gene/Insert name: CAS1 sgRNA
  gRNA/shRNA sequence: CGTTTAACCGGTCTTGAGCC
  Cloning method: Restriction Enzyme; 5′ cloning site BamHI (not destroyed); 3′ cloning site PstI (not destroyed)
  Sequencing primers: 5′ TGCCACCTGACGTCTAAGAA; 3′ ACTCTGCGACATCGTATAACG
Terms and licenses: Academic/Nonprofit Terms; Industry Terms: Not Available to Industry
How to cite: pSUI-SynP-CAS1sg was a gift from I-Son Ng (Addgene plasmid # 154341 ; http://n2t.net/addgene:154341 ; RRID:Addgene_154341)
